>Addgene plasmid #170097 | pGFP-CAATG | addgene full sequence | sequence record 342949 | Addgene NGS Result
CGACAAGCAGAAGAACGGCATCAAGGTGAACTTCAAGATCCGCCACAACATCGAGGACGGCAGCGTGCAG
CTCGCCGACCACTACCAGCAGAACACCCCCATCGGCGACGGCCCCGTGCTGCTGCCCGACAACCACTACC
TGAGCACCCAGTCCGCCCTGAGCAAAGACCCCAACGAGAAGCGCGATCACATGGTCCTGCTGGAGTTCGT
GACCGCCGCCGGGATCTAACTCGAGCAAAGCCCGCCGAAAGGCGGGCTTTTCTGTGTCGACCGATGCCCT
TGAGAGCCTTCAACCCAGTCAGCTCCTTCCGGTGGGCGCGGGGCATGACTATCGTCGCCGCACTTATGAC
TGTCTTCTTTATCATGCAACTCGTAGGACAGGTGCCGGCAGCGCTCTTCCGCTTCCTCGCTCACTGACTC
GCTGCGCTCGGTCGTTCGGCTGCGGCGAGCGGTATCAGCTCACTCAAAGGCGGTAATACGGTTATCCACA
GAATCAGGGGATAACGCAGGAAAGAACATGTGAGCAAAAGGCCAGCAAAAGGCCAGGAACCGTAAAAAGG
CCGCGTTGCTGGCGTTTTTCCATAGGCTCCGCCCCCCTGACGAGCATCACAAAAATCGACGCTCAAGTCA
GAGGTGGCGAAACCCGACAGGACTATAAAGATACCAGGCGTTTCCCCCTGGAAGCTCCCTCGTGCGCTCT
CCTGTTCCGACCCTGCCGCTTACCGGATACCTGTCCGCCTTTCTCCCTTCGGGAAGCGTGGCGCTTTCTC
ATAGCTCACGCTGTAGGTATCTCAGTTCGGTGTAGGTCGTTCGCTCCAAGCTGGGCTGTGTGCACGAACC
CCCCGTTCAGCCCGACCGCTGCGCCTTATCCGGTAACTATCGTCTTGAGTCCAACCCGGTAAGACACGAC
TTATCGCCACTGGCAGCAGCCACTGGTAACAGGATTAGCAGAGCGAGGTATGTAGGCGGTGCTACAGAGT
TCTTGAAGTGGTGGCCTAACTACGGCTACACTAGAAGAACAGTATTTGGTATCTGCGCTCTGCTGAAGCC
AGTTACCTTCGGAAAAAGAGTTGGTAGCTCTTGATCCGGCAAACAAACCACCGCTGGTAGCGGTGGTTTT
TTTGTTTGCAAGCAGCAGATTACGCGCAGAAAAAAAGGATCTCAAGAAGATCCTTTGATCTTTTCTACGG
GGTCTGACGCTCAGTGGAACGAAAACTCACGTTAAGGGATTTTGGTCATGAGATTATCAAAAAGGATCTT
CACCTAGATCCTTTTAAATTAAAAATGAAGTTTTAAATCAATCTAAAGTATATATGAGTAAACTTGGTCT
GACAGTTACCAATGCTTAATCAGTGAGGCACCTATCTCAGCGATCTGTCTATTTCGTTCATCCATAGTTG
CCTGACTCCCCGTCGTGTAGATAACTACGATACGGGAGGGCTTACCATCTGGCCCCAGTGCTGCAATGAT
ACCGCGAGACCCACGCTCACCGGCTCCAGATTTATCAGCAATAAACCAGCCAGCCGGAAGGGCCGAGCGC
AGAAGTGGTCCTGCAACTTTATCCGCCTCCATCCAGTCTATTAATTGTTGCCGGGAAGCTAGAGTAAGTA
GTTCGCCAGTTAATAGTTTGCGCAACGTTGTTGCCATTGCTACAGGCATCGTGGTGTCACGCTCGTCGTT
TGGTATGGCTTCATTCAGCTCCGGTTCCCAACGATCAAGGCGAGTTACATGATCCCCCATGTTGTGCAAA
AAAGCGGTTAGCTCCTTCGGTCCTCCGATCGTTGTCAGAAGTAAGTTGGCCGCAGTGTTATCACTCATGG
TTATGGCAGCACTGCATAATTCTCTTACTGTCATGCCATCCGTAAGATGCTTTTCTGTGACTGGTGAGTA
CTCAACCAAGTCATTCTGAGAATAGTGTATGCGGCGACCGAGTTGCTCTTGCCCGGCGTCAACACGGGAT
AATACCGCGCCACATAGCAGAACTTTAAAAGTGCTCATCATTGGAAAACGTTCTTCGGGGCGAAAACTCT
CAAGGATCTTACCGCTGTTGAGATCCAGTTCGATGTAACCCACTCGTGCACCCAACTGATCTTCAGCATC
TTTTACTTTCACCAGCGTTTCTGGGTGAGCAAAAACAGGAAGGCAAAATGCCGCAAAAAAGGGAATAAGG
GCGACACGGAAATGTTGAATACTCATACTCTTCCTTTTTCAATATTATTGAAGCATTTATCAGGGTTATT
GTCTCATGAGCGGATACATATTTGAATGTATTTAGAAAAATAAACAAATAGGGGTTCCGCGCACATTTCC
CCGAAAAGTGCCACCTGACGTCTAAGAAACCATTATTATCATGACATTAACCTATAAAAATAGGCGTATC
ACGAGGCCCTTTCGTCTTCAAGAATTCTGGCGAATCCTTTAATTAACTGACCAGCCAGAAAACGACCTTT
CTGTGGTGAAACCGGATGCTGCAATTCAGAGCGCCAGCAAGTGGGGGACAGCAGAAGACCTGACCGCCGC
AGAGTGGATGTTTGACATGGTGAAGACTATCGCACCATCAGCCAGAAAACCGAATTTTGCTGGGTGGGCT
AACGATATCCGCCTGATGCGTGAACGTGACGGACGTAACCACCGCGACATGTGTGTGCCAATGCGCTGGG
CATGCTGAGCTAACACCGTGCGTGTTGACAATTTTACCTCTGGCGGTGATAATGGTTGCAGCTAGCAATA
ATTTTGTTTAACTTTAAGAAGGAGATATACCATGGAGCTTTTCACTGGCGTTGTTCCCATCCTGGTCGAG
CTGGACGGCGACGTAAACGGCCACAAGTTCAGCGTGTCCGGCGAGGGCGAGGGCGATGCCACCTACGGCA
AGCTGACCCTGAAGTTCATCTGCACCACCGGCAAGCTGCCCGTGCCCTGGCCCACCCTCGTGACCACCCT
GACCTACGGCGTGCAGTGCTTCAGCCGCTACCCCGACCACATGAAGCAGCACGACTTCTTCAAGTCCGCC
ATGCCCGAAGGCTACGTCCAGGAGCGCACCATCTTCTTCAAGGACGACGGCAACTACAAGACCCGCGCCG
AGGTGAAGTTCGAGGGCGACACCCTGGTGAACCGCATCGAGCTGAAGGGCATCGACTTCAAGGAGGACGG
CAACATCCTGGGGCACAAGCTGGAGTACAACTACAACAGCCACAACGTCTATATCATGGC
Features (pLannotate 1.2.2; 7 found; start..end, strand, type, name):
    266..397     +  CDS            TcR (fragment): tetracycline efflux protein; tet; confers resistance to tetracycline
    577..1165    -  rep_origin     ori: high-copy-number ColE1/pMB1/pBR322/pUC origin of replication
   1336..2196    -  CDS            AmpR: β-lactamase; bla; confers resistance to ampicillin, carbenicillin, and related antibiotics
   2197..2301    -  promoter       AmpR promoter: bla
   2426..2704    +  CDS            O (fragment): VRPO_LAMBD - Protein inferred from homology: Swiss-Prot protein existence level 3. Necessary for the bidirectional replication of DNA. It interacts with the ori (origin of replication) region of the genome during the initiation of replication. From Escherichia phage lambda (Bacteriophage lambda).
   2733..2755    +  RBS            RBS: efficient ribosome binding site from bacteriophage T7 gene 10 (Olins and Rangwala, 1989)
   2765..226     +  CDS            (3-F)Tyr-EGFP (across the origin): (3-F)Tyr-EGFP is a basic (constitutively fluorescent) green fluorescent protein published in 2004, derived from Aequorea victoria.
