[The description below was written by a language model from this plasmid's Addgene catalogue record and pLannotate feature annotations shown in this document.]
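Description:
pGFP-CAATG is a small (about 3.2 kb) bacterial expression and synthetic-biology reporter plasmid built on the pBEST backbone. It replicates from a high-copy ColE1/pUC-type origin and is selected with ampicillin through a β-lactamase gene driven by its native bla promoter. The annotation also picks up a short tetracycline-resistance fragment, which is a backbone remnant and not a functional marker.

The payload is deGFP, a synthetic 678 bp GFP variant that the automated annotation matches to an EGFP-family coding sequence spanning the numbering origin of the circular record. It is expressed from the p70a promoter and translated from a strong ribosome binding site derived from bacteriophage T7 gene 10. The promoter itself is not called in the feature table. The region just upstream of the RBS is instead annotated as a fragment of the phage lambda O gene, consistent with lambda-derived sequence in this part of the construct. This also fits the record's choice of a propagation strain carrying the temperature-sensitive cI857 lambda repressor, presumably to keep the promoter repressed during propagation.

Two modifications distinguish this plasmid from the parent backbone: a CAATG sequence inserted upstream of the p70a promoter, and a unique PacI restriction site placed upstream of the degfp gene. According to the record, the CAATG motif serves as a candidate protospacer-adjacent motif (PAM). The plasmid belongs to a cell-free transcription-translation (TXTL) assay for identifying PAMs recognised by CRISPR-Cas systems with multi-protein effector complexes. In such an assay, effector binding next to a recognised PAM near the promoter would be expected to reduce deGFP fluorescence, though the record does not spell out the readout.
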