Addgene plasmid #170097: pGFP-CAATG
Purpose: deGFP reporter plasmid with CAATG PAM upstream of p70a promoter
Depositing lab: Chase Beisel. Depositing organization: Helmholtz-Zentrum fuer Infektionsforschung (HZI). Publication: A TXTL-Based Assay to Rapidly Identify PAMs for CRISPR-Cas Systems with Multi-Protein Effector Complexes. Wimmer F, Englert F, Beisel CL. Methods Mol Biol. 2022;2433:391-411. doi: 10.1007/978-1-0716-1998-8_24. PubMed 34985758.
Backbone
  Vector backbone: pBEST
  Backbone size w/o insert (bp): 2400
  Total vector size (bp): 3210
  Modifications to backbone: Insertion of a CAATG sequence upstream of the promoter driving deGFP expression. Insertion of a unique PacI restricition enzyme recognition site upstream of the degfp gene.
  Vector type: Bacterial Expression, Synthetic Biology
Growth in bacteria
  Bacterial resistance: Ampicillin, 100 μg/mL
  Growth temperature: 30°C
  Growth strain: KL740 cI857+
  Growth instructions: 29°C
  Copy number: High Copy
Gene/Insert
  Gene/Insert name: deGFP
  Species: Synthetic
  Insert size (bp): 678
  Promoter: p70a
  Cloning method: Gibson Cloning
  Sequencing primers: 5′ ACCGCCGCAGAGTGGATGTTTG
Terms and licenses: Academic/Nonprofit Terms; Industry Terms: Not Available to Industry
How to cite: pGFP-CAATG was a gift from Chase Beisel (Addgene plasmid # 170097 ; http://n2t.net/addgene:170097 ; RRID:Addgene_170097)
